Addgene plasmid #197107: iYFP-Parkin Plasmid
Purpose: Expresses YFP-tagged Parkin when induced by Doxycycline in mammalian cells.
Depositing lab: Dori Woods. Depositing organization: Northeastern University. Publication: Lineage-Mismatched Mitochondrial Replacement in an Inducible Mitochondrial Depletion Model Effectively Restores the Original Proteomic Landscape of Recipient Cells. Capelluto F, Alberico H, Ledo-Hopgood P, Tilly JL, Woods DC. Adv Biol (Weinh). 2023 Jan 18:e2200246. doi: 10.1002/adbi.202200246. PubMed 36651121.
Backbone
  Vector backbone: pRetroX-TetOne Puro
  Backbone manufacturer: Takeda
  Backbone size w/o insert (bp): 10000
  Vector type: Mammalian Expression, Bacterial Expression, Retroviral
  Selectable markers: Puromycin
Growth in bacteria
  Bacterial resistance: Ampicillin, 100 μg/mL
  Growth temperature: 37°C
  Growth strain: NEB Stable
  Copy number: Unknown
Gene/Insert
  Gene/Insert name: parkinson protein 2, E3 ubiquitin protein ligase (alt name: Parkin)
  Species: H. sapiens (human)
  Insert size (bp): 1400
  GenBank ID: NM_004562.3
  Entrez Gene: PRKN (a.k.a. AR-JP, LPRS2, PARK2, PDJ)
  Tag / fusion protein: YFP (N terminal on insert)
  Cloning method: Restriction Enzyme; 5′ cloning site EcoRI (destroyed during cloning); 3′ cloning site BamHI (destroyed during cloning)
  Sequencing primers: 5′ 5-TTGAATTCATGGTGAGCAAGG-3; 3′ 5-ATGGATCCTTACACGTCGAAC-3
Resource information
  A portion of this plasmid was derived from a plasmid made by: We utilized the YFP-Parkin insert from Dr. Stephen Tait's original plasmid (Plasmid #61728).
Terms and licenses: Academic/Nonprofit Terms; Industry Terms: Not Available to Industry
Depositor comments: Please note: Plasmid contains an I142V mutation in Parkinson protein 2, E3 ubiquitin protein ligase compared to the NCBI reference sequence NP_004553.2. This mutation is not expected to affect plasmid function.
How to cite: iYFP-Parkin Plasmid was a gift from Dori Woods (Addgene plasmid # 197107 ; http://n2t.net/addgene:197107 ; RRID:Addgene_197107)
