[The description below was written by a language model from this plasmid's Addgene catalogue record and pLannotate feature annotations shown in this document.]
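Description:
iYFP-Parkin Plasmid is an all-in-one, doxycycline-inducible gammaretroviral vector built on the pRetroX-TetOne Puro backbone for expressing YFP-tagged human Parkin (PRKN/PARK2, an E3 ubiquitin ligase) in mammalian cells. It is propagated in E. coli through a high-copy ColE1/pUC-type origin and an ampicillin resistance gene. The sequenced record is about 11.6 kb. The viral portion is MMLV-derived. A hybrid 5' end joins the CMV enhancer/promoter to LTR sequence and drives genomic RNA production in packaging cells. It is followed by the Ψ packaging signal, a truncated gag lacking its start codon, and a pol region containing the splice acceptor. A U3-deleted, self-inactivating 3' LTR closes the provirus.

Between the LTRs, the inducible cassette sits in antisense orientation relative to the viral transcript. The TRE3GS promoter drives EYFP fused through a short polylinker remnant to the N terminus of the Parkin coding sequence, and an SV40 polyadenylation signal lies just beyond the end of this cassette. In the forward orientation, the human PGK promoter constitutively expresses the Tet-On 3G transactivator, which binds TRE3GS only in the presence of doxycycline. An SV40 promoter drives puromycin N-acetyltransferase for selecting transduced cells, and a WPRE follows to enhance transcript expression. The annotation also shows a partial puromycin resistance fragment and other backbone remnants outside the provirus.

The depositor notes an I142V substitution in Parkin relative to the reference protein, which is not expected to affect function. The YFP-Parkin insert was taken from an earlier plasmid, and both cloning sites (EcoRI and BamHI) were destroyed. The associated publication describes an inducible mitochondrial depletion model, consistent with using induced Parkin to drive mitochondrial clearance while tracking the protein by fluorescence.
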