Features (pLannotate 1.2.2; 36 found; start..end, strand, type, name):
    163..542     +  enhancer       CMV enhancer: human cytomegalovirus immediate early enhancer
    543..707     +  promoter       CMV promoter (fragment): human cytomegalovirus (CMV) immediate early promoter
    715..910     +  LTR            3' LTR (ΔU3) (fragment): self-inactivating 3' long terminal repeat (LTR) from Moloney murine leukemia virus
    973..1172    +  misc_feature   MMLV Ψ: packaging signal of Moloney murine leukemia virus (MMLV)
   1224..1312    +  misc_feature   MESV Ψ (fragment): packaging signal of murine embryonic stem cell virus
   1402..1811    +  CDS            gag (truncated) (fragment): truncated Moloney murine leukemia virus (MMLV) gag gene lacking the start codon
   1821..2192    +  misc_feature   pol region: Moloney murine leukemia virus (MMLV) pol region containing the splice acceptor site
   2191..2274    +  CDS            large T antigen (fragment): large T antigen from SV40 (simian virus 40)
   2297..2431    +  polyA_signal   SV40 poly(A) signal: SV40 polyadenylation signal
   2615..4009    -  CDS            PRKN: PRKN_HUMAN - Also known as PARK2. Experimental evidence at protein level: Swiss-Prot protein existence level 1. Functions within a multiprotein E3 ubiquitin ligase complex, catalyzing the covalent attachment of ubiquitin moieties onto substrate proteins (PubMed:10888878, PubMed:10973942, PubMed:11431533, PubMed:12150907, PubMed:12628165, PubMed:15105460, PubMed:16135753, PubMed:21376232, PubMed:21532592, PubMed:23754282, PubMed:23620051, PubMed:24660806, PubMed:24751536, PubMed:32047033, PubMed:29311685, PubMed:22396657). Substrates include SYT11 and VDAC1 (PubMed:32047033, PubMed:29311685). O
   4009..4036    -  misc_feature   MCS (fragment): multiple cloning site
   4037..4753    -  CDS            EYFP: EYFP is a basic (constitutively fluorescent) green/yellow fluorescent protein published in 1996, derived from Aequorea victoria. It is reported to be a very rapidly-maturing weak dimer with high acid sensitivity.
   4760..5127    -  promoter       TRE3GS promoter: 3rd-generation Tet-responsive promoter that can be activated by binding of Tet-On® 3G, modified to eliminate binding sites for endogenous mammalian transcription factors
   5144..5654    +  promoter       hPGK promoter: human phosphoglycerate kinase 1 promoter
   5673..6419    +  CDS            Tet-On® 3G: modified rtTA protein that binds tightly to promoters containing the tet operator in the presence of doxycycline
   6437..6766    +  promoter       SV40 promoter: SV40 enhancer and early promoter
   6775..7374    +  CDS            PuroR: puromycin N-acetyltransferase; pac from Streptomyces alboniger; confers resistance to puromycin
   7391..7794    +  misc_feature   WPRE: woodchuck hepatitis virus posttranscriptional regulatory element
   7811..7883    +  CDS            env (fragment): murine leukemia virus gPr80 envelope polyprotein precursor; env; proteolytically cleaved into gp70SU and p15TM subunits
   7925..7962    +  LTR            3' LTR (ΔU3) (fragment): self-inactivating 3' long terminal repeat (LTR) from Moloney murine leukemia virus
   7959..8171    +  LTR            3' LTR (ΔU3) (fragment): self-inactivating 3' long terminal repeat (LTR) from Moloney murine leukemia virus
   8177..8195    -  misc_feature   bom (fragment): basis of mobility region from pBR322
   8196..8584    +  CDS            PuroR (fragment): puromycin N-acetyltransferase; pac from Streptomyces alboniger; confers resistance to puromycin
   8634..8699    +  CDS            dmpM (fragment): DMPM_STRAD - Protein inferred from homology: Swiss-Prot protein existence level 3. From Streptomyces alboniger.
   8708..8791    +  CDS            large T antigen (fragment): large T antigen from SV40 (simian virus 40)
   8814..8935    +  polyA_signal   SV40 poly(A) signal: SV40 polyadenylation signal
   8954..9111    +  CDS            lacZα (fragment): LacZα fragment of β-galactosidase; lacZ fragment
   9117..9216    -  misc_feature   bom (fragment): basis of mobility region from pBR322
   9318..9353    -  CDS            rop (fragment): Rop protein, which maintains plasmids at low copy number; rop
   9448..9552    +  promoter       AmpR promoter: bla
   9553..10413   +  CDS            AmpR: β-lactamase; bla; confers resistance to ampicillin, carbenicillin, and related antibiotics
  10584..11172   +  rep_origin     ori: high-copy-number ColE1/pMB1/pBR322/pUC origin of replication
  11355..11447   +  CDS            lacI (fragment): lac repressor; lacI; The lac repressor binds to the lac operator to inhibit transcription in E. coli. This inhibition can be relieved by adding lactose or isopropyl-β-D-thiogalactopyranoside (IPTG).
  11460..11481   +  protein_bind   CAP binding site: CAP binding activates transcription in the presence of cAMP. E. coli catabolite activator protein
  11496..11526   +  promoter       lac promoter: promoter for the E. coli lac operon
  11530..11552   +  protein_bind   lac operator (fragment): The lac repressor binds to the lac operator to inhibit transcription in E. coli. This inhibition can be relieved by adding lactose or isopropyl-β-D-thiogalactopyranoside (IPTG). lac repressor encoded by lacI
>Addgene plasmid #197107 | iYFP-Parkin Plasmid | addgene full sequence | sequence record 390161 | Addgene NGS Result
AAGCTAGCTTTGCTCTTAGGAGTTTCCTAATACATCCCAAACTCAAATATATAAAGCATTTGACTTGTTC
TATGCCCTAGGAGCTTGGCCCATTGCATACGTTGTATCCATATCATAATATGTACATTTATATTGGCTCA
TGTCCAACATTACCGCCATGTTGACATTGATTATTGACTAGTTATTAATAGTAATCAATTACGGGGTCAT
TAGTTCATAGCCCATATATGGAGTTCCGCGTTACATAACTTACGGTAAATGGCCCGCCTGGCTGACCGCC
CAACGACCCCCGCCCATTGACGTCAATAATGACGTATGTTCCCATAGTAACGCCAATAGGGACTTTCCAT
TGACGTCAATGGGTGGAGTATTTACGGTAAACTGCCCACTTGGCAGTACATCAAGTGTATCATATGCCAA
GTACGCCCCCTATTGACGTCAATGACGGTAAATGGCCCGCCTGGCATTATGCCCAGTACATGACCTTATG
GGACTTTCCTACTTGGCAGTACATCTACGTATTAGTCATCGCTATTACCATGGTGATGCGGTTTTGGCAG
TACATCAATGGGCGTGGATAGCGGTTTGACTCACGGGGATTTCCAAGTCTCCACCCCATTGACGTCAATG
GGAGTTTGTTTTGGCACCAAAATCAACGGGACTTTCCAAAATGTCGTAACAACTCCGCCCCATTGACGCA
AATGGGCATCTAGAGCGCTTCTGCTCCCCGAGCTCTATAAAAGAGCCCACAACCCCTCACTCGGGGCGCC
AGTCCTCCGATTGACTGAGTCGCCCGGGTACCCGTGTATCCAATAAACCCTCTTGCAGTTGCATCCGACT
TGTGGTCTCGCTGTTCCTTGGGAGGGTCTCCTCTGAGTGATTGACTACCCGTCAGCGGGGGTCTTTCATT
TGGGGGCTCGTCCGGGATCGGGAGACCCCTGCCCAGGGACCACCGACCCACCACCGGGAGGTAAGCTGGC
CAGCAACTTATCTGTGTCTGTCCGATTGTCTAGTGTCTATGACTGATTTTATGCGCCTGCGTCGGTACTA
GTTAGCTAACTAGCTCTGTATCTGGCGGACCCGTGGTGGAACTGACGAGTTCGGAACACCCGGCCGCAAC
CCTGGGAGACGTCCCAGGGACTTCGGGGGCCGTTTTTGTGGCCCGACCTGAGTCCTAAAATCCCGATCGT
TTAGGACTCTTTGGTGCACCCCCCTTAGAGGAGGGATATGTGGTTCTGGTAGGAGACGAGAACCTAAAAC
AGTTCCCGCCTCCGTCTGAATTTTTGCTTTCGGTTTGGGACCGAAGCCGCGCCGCGCGTCTTGTCTGCTG
CAGCATCGTTCTGTGTTGTCTCTGTCTGACTGTGTTTCTGTATTTGTCTGAAAATGAGGGCCCGGGCTAG
CCTGTTACCACTCCCTTAAGTTTGACCTTAGGTCACTGGAAAGATGTCGAGCGGATCGCTCACAACCAGT
CGGTAGATGTCAAGAAGAGACGTTGGGTTACCTTCTGCTCTGCAGAATGGCCAACCTTTAACGTCGGATG
GCCGCGAGACGGCACCTTTAACCGAGACCTCATCACCCAGGTTAAGATCAAGGTCTTTTCACCTGGCCCG
CATGGACACCCAGACCAGGTCCCCTACATCGTGACCTGGGAAGCCTTGGCTTTTGACCCCCCTCCCTGGG
TCAAGCCCTTTGTACACCCTAAGCCTCCGCCTCCTCTTCCTCCATCCGCCCCGTCTCTCCCCCTTGAACC
TCCTCGTTCGACCCCGCCTCGATCCTCCCTTTATCCAGCCCTCACTCCTTCTCTAGGCGCCCCCATATGG
CCATATGAGATCCTATATGGGGCACCCCCGCCCCTTGTAAACTTCCCTGACCCTGACATGACAAGAGTTA
CTAACAGCCCCTCTCTCCAAGCTCACTTACAGGCTCTCTACTTAGTCCAGCACGAAGTCTGGAGACCTCT
GGCGGCAGCCTACCAAGAACAACTGGACCGACCGGTGGTACCTCACCCTTACCGAGTCGGCGACACAGTG
TGGGTCCGCCGACACCAGACTAAGAACCTAGAACCTCGCTGGAAAGGACCTTACACAGTCCTGCTGACCA
CCCCCACCGCCCTCAAAGTAGACGGCATCGCAGCTTGGATACACGCCGCCCACGTGAAGGCTGCCGACCC
CGGGGGTGGACCATCCTCTAGATCATAATCAGCCATACCACATTTGTAGAGGTTTTACTTGCTTTAAAAA
ACCTCCCACACCTCCCCCTGAACCTGAAACATAAAATGAATGCAATTGTTGTTGTTAACTTGTTTATTGC
AGCTTATAATGGTTACAAATAAGGCAATAGCATCACAAATTTCACAAATAAGGCATTTTTTTCACTGCAT
TCTAGTTTTGGTTTGTCCAAACTCATCAATGTATCTTATCATGTCTGGATCTCAAATCCCTCGGAAGCTG
CGCCTGTCTTAGGTTGGAGTGATACATTTTTATCACTTTTACCCGTCTTTGGATTAGGCAGTAGCTCTGA
CGGCCCTCCTGTCTTAGGTTAGTGAAAAATGTCACTCTCTTACCCGTCATTGGCTGTCCAGCTTAGCTCG
CAGGGGAGGTGGTCTGGATCCTTACACGTCGAACCAGTGGTCCCCCATGCAGACGCGGTTCCACTCGCAG
CCACAGTTCCAGCACCACTCGAGCCTGCACTGGGGCTGCGGACACTTCATGTGCATGCAGCCTCCATTTT
TTTCCACTGGTACATGGCAGCGGGGACAGGGCTTGGTGGTTTTCTTGATGGTTTCTTTGGAGGCTGCTTC
CCAACGAGCCTGCTCGGCGGCTCTTTCATCGACTCTGTAGGCCTGAGTAGTTGTTCCTGAGGCTTCAAAT
ACGGCACTGCACTCCCCTTCATGGTACGCTTCTTTACATTCCCGGCAGAAGGCAAACCCACAGCCCAGGC
CATTGCCCCCTTCGCAGGTGACTTTCCTCTGGTCAGGCTCCGGCAGCAGCCCCGCTCCACAGCCAGGGCG
GGGGCATAACACGCCCCCCATCTGCAGGACACACTCCTCTGCACCATACTGCTGGTACCGGTTGTACTGC
TCTTCTCCCAGAATCCTGAAGTGATGGAGCTCTTTAATCAAGGAGTTGGGACAGCCAGCCACACAAGGCA
GGGAGTAGCCAAGCTGAGGGTCGTGGACAAACTGCCGATCATTGAGTCTTGTCACACAGTATAAGTGGAA
ACAGTCTAAGCAAATCACGTGGCGGGAGTTGCACTGGAAAACCAGGACGGGGCTCCTGACGTCTGTGCAC
GTAATGCAAGTGATGTTCCGACTATTTGTTGCGATCAGGTGCAAAGCTACTGATGTTTCCTTGTCAGAGG
TGGGGTGTGCTCCACATTTAAAGAAAAATTCTGCACTAGTCCCAGGGCAGTGTGGGGATTGGCATTCACC
ACTCATCCGGTTTGGAATTAAAACATCATCCCAGCAAGATGGACCCTGGGTCAAGGTGAGCGTTGCCTGC
CTGCAGGTGCTGCACTGTACCCTGAGTTTTCCCGGCTGCACTCTTTGACAGGGGCCTTTGCAATACACAT
AAAAGCTGTTGTAGACTGATCTACCTGCTGGACTTCCAGCTGGTGGTGAGTCCTTCCTGCTGTCAGTGTG
CAGAATGACAGCCAGCCCCACAGAGTCTCCTGGGAGGACTGAGCTGCTGAGGTCCACCCGAGTCAAGCTC
TGGGGCTCCCGCTCACAGCCTCCCGCCGCGTTTCTGGGGTCGTCGCCTCCAGTTGCATTCATTTCTTGAC
CTTTTCTCCACGGTCTCTGCACAATGTGAACAATGCTCTGCTGATCCAGGTCACAATTCTGCACAGTCCA
GTCATTCCTCAGCTCCTTCCCTGCGAAAATCACACGCAACTGGTCAGCCGGAACCCCCTGTCGCTTAGCA
ACCACCTCCTTGAGCTGGAAGATGCTGGTGTCAGAATCGACCTCCACTGGGAAACCATGGCTGGAGTTGA
ACCTGACAAACACTATCAAAGCTTGAGCTCGAGATCTGAGTCCGGACTTGTACAGCTCGTCCATGCCGAG
AGTGATCCCGGCGGCGGTCACGAACTCCAGCAGGACCATGTGATCGCGCTTCTCGTTGGGGTCTTTGCTC
AGGGCGGACTGGTAGCTCAGGTAGTGGTTGTCGGGCAGCAGCACGGGGCCGTCGCCGATGGGGGTGTTCT
GCTGGTAGTGGTCGGCGAGCTGCACGCTGCCGTCCTCGATGTTGTGGCGGATCTTGAAGTTCACCTTGAT
GCCGTTCTTCTGCTTGTCGGCCATGATATAGACGTTGTGGCTGTTGTAGTTGTACTCCAGCTTGTGCCCC
AGGATGTTGCCGTCCTCCTTGAAGTCGATGCCCTTCAGCTCGATGCGGTTCACCAGGGTGTCGCCCTCGA
ACTTCACCTCGGCGCGGGTCTTGTAGTTGCCGTCGTCCTTGAAGAAGATGGTGCGCTCCTGGACGTAGCC
TTCGGGCATGGCGGACTTGAAGAAGTCGTGCTGCTTCATGTGGTCGGGGTAGCGGGCGAAGCACTGCAGG
CCGTAGCCGAAGGTGGTCACGAGGGTGGGCCAGGGCACGGGCAGCTTGCCGGTGGTGCAGATGAACTTCA
GGGTCAGCTTGCCGTAGGTGGCATCGCCCTCGCCCTCGCCGGACACGCTGAACTTGTGGCCGTTTACGTC
GCCGTCCAGCTCGACCAGGATGGGCACCACCCCGGTGAACAGCTCCTCGCCCTTGCTCACCATGAATTCT
TTACGAGGGTAGGAAGTGGTACGGAAAGTTGGTATAAGACAAAAGTGTTGTGGAATTGAAGTTTACTCAA
AAAATCAGCACTCTTTTATAGGCGCCCTGGTTTACATAAGCAAAGCTTATACGTTCTCTATCACTGATAG
GGAGTAAACTGGATATACGTTCTCTATCACTGATAGGGAGTAAACTGTAGATACGTTCTCTATCACTGAT
AGGGAGTAAACTGGTCATACGTTCTCTATCACTGATAGGGAGTAAACTCCTTATACGTTCTCTATCACTG
ATAGGGAGTAAAGTCTGCATACGTTCTCTATCACTGATAGGGAGTAAACTCTTCATACGTTCTCTATCAC
TGATAGGGAGTAAACTCGAGGTGATAATTCCACGGGGTTGGGGTTGCGCCTTTTCCAAGGCAGCCCTGGG
TTTGCGCAGGGACGCGGCTGCTCTGGGCGTGGTTCCGGGAAACGCAGCGGCGCCGACCCTGGGTCTCGCA
CATTCTTCACGTCCGTTCGCAGCGTCACCCGGATCTTCGCCGCTACCCTTGTGGGCCCCCCGGCGACGCT
TCCTGCTCCGCCCCTAAGTCGGGAAGGTTCCTTGCGGTTCGCGGCGTGCCGGACGTGACAAACGGAAGCC
GCACGTCTCACTAGTACCCTCGCAGACGGACAGCGCCAGGGAGCAATGGCAGCGCGCCGACCGCGATGGG
CTGTGGCCAATAGCGGCTGCTCAGCAGGGCGCGCCGAGAGCAGCGGCCGGGAAGGGGCGGTGCGGGAGGC
GGGGTGTGGGGCGGTAGTGTGGGCCCTGTTCCTGCCCGCGCGGTGTTCCGCATTCTGCAAGCCTCCGGAG
CGCACGTCGGCAGTCGGCTCCCTCGTTGACCGAATCACCGACCTCTCTCCCCAGGGGGATCATCGAATTA
CCATGTCTAGACTGGACAAGAGCAAAGTCATAAACTCTGCTCTGGAATTACTCAATGGAGTCGGTATCGA
AGGCCTGACGACAAGGAAACTCGCTCAAAAGCTGGGAGTTGAGCAGCCTACCCTGTACTGGCACGTGAAG
AACAAGCGGGCCCTGCTCGATGCCCTGCCAATCGAGATGCTGGACAGGCATCATACCCACTCCTGCCCCC
TGGAAGGCGAGTCATGGCAAGACTTTCTGCGGAACAACGCCAAGTCATACCGCTGTGCTCTCCTCTCACA
TCGCGACGGGGCTAAAGTGCATCTCGGCACCCGCCCAACAGAGAAACAGTACGAAACCCTGGAAAATCAG
CTCGCGTTCCTGTGTCAGCAAGGCTTCTCCCTGGAGAACGCACTGTACGCTCTGTCCGCCGTGGGCCACT
TTACACTGGGCTGCGTATTGGAGGAACAGGAGCATCAAGTAGCAAAAGAGGAAAGAGAGACACCTACCAC
CGATTCTATGCCCCCACTTCTGAAACAAGCAATTGAGCTGTTCGACCGGCAGGGAGCCGAACCTGCCTTC
CTTTTCGGCCTGGAACTAATCATATGTGGCCTGGAGAAACAGCTAAAGTGCGAAAGCGGCGGGCCGACCG
ACGCCCTTGACGATTTTGACTTAGACATGCTCCCAGCCGATGCCCTTGACGACTTTGACCTTGATATGCT
GCCTGCTGACGCTCTTGACGATTTTGACCTTGACATGCTCCCCGGGTAACTAAGTAAGAATTGAATGTGT
GTCAGTTAGGGTGTGGAAAGTCCCCAGGCTCCCCAGCAGGCAGAAGTATGCAAAGCATGCATCTCAATTA
GTCAGCAACCAGGTGTGGAAAGTCCCCAGGCTCCCCAGCAGGCAGAAGTATGCAAAGCATGCATCTCAAT
TAGTCAGCAACCATAGTCCCGCCCCTAACTCCGCCCATCCCGCCCCTAACTCCGCCCAGTTCCGCCCATT
CTCCGCCCCATGGCTGACTAATTTTTTTTATTTATGCAGAGGCCGAGGCCGCCTCGGCCTCTGAGCTATT
CCAGAAGTAGTGAGGAGGCTTTTTTGGAGGCCTAGGCTTTTGCAAAACGCGACCATGACCGAGTACAAGC
CCACGGTGCGCCTCGCCACCCGCGACGACGTCCCCCGGGCCGTACGCACCCTCGCCGCCGCGTTCGCCGA
CTACCCCGCCACGCGCCACACCGTCGACCCGGACCGCCACATCGAGCGGGTCACCGAGCTGCAAGAACTC
TTCCTCACGCGCGTCGGGCTCGACATCGGCAAGGTGTGGGTCGCGGACGACGGCGCCGCGGTGGCGGTCT
GGACCACGCCGGAGAGCGTCGAAGCGGGGGCGGTGTTCGCCGAGATCGGCCCGCGCATGGCCGAGTTGAG
CGGTTCCCGGCTGGCCGCGCAGCAACAGATGGAAGGCCTCCTGGCGCCGCACCGGCCCAAGGAGCCCGCG
TGGTTCCTGGCCACCGTCGGCGTCTCGCCCGACCACCAGGGCAAGGGTCTGGGCAGCGCCGTCGTGCTCC
CCGGAGTGGAGGCGGCCGAGCGCGCCGGGGTGCCCGCCTTCCTGGAGACCTCCGCGCCCCGCAACCTCCC
CTTCTACGAGCGGCTCGGCTTCACCGTCACCGCCGACGTCGAGGTGCCCGAAGGACCGCGCACCTGGTGC
ATGACCCGCAAGCCCGGTGCCTGAACGCGTAATTCCTGTTAATCAACCTCTGGATTACAAAATTTGTGAA
AGATTGACTGATATTCTTAACTATGTTGCTCCTTTTACGCTGTGTGGATATGCTGCTTTAATGCCTCTGT
ATCATGCTATTGCTTCCCGTACGGCTTTCGTTTTCTCCTCCTTGTATAAATCCTGGTTGCTGTCTCTTTA
TGAGGAGTTGTGGCCCGTTGTCCGTCAACGTGGCGTGGTGTGCTCTGTGTTTGCTGACGCAACCCCCACT
GGCTGGGGCATTGCCACCACCTGTCAACTCCTTTCTGGGACTTTCGCTTTCCCCCTCCCTATCGCCACGG
CAGAACTCATCGCCGCCTGCCTTGCCCGCTGCTGGACAGGGGCTAGGTTGCTGGGCACTGATAATTCCGT
GGTGTTGTCGGGGAAGCTGACGTCGAGATCTTCCTGCGGAGATATCAGTGGTCCAGGCTCTAGTTTTGAC
TCAACAATATCACCAGCTGAAGCCTATAGAGTACGAGCCATAGATAAAATAAAAGATTTTATTTAGTCTC
CAGAAAAAGGGGGGAATGAAAGACCCCACCTGTAGGTTTGGCAAGCTAGCTTCTCGCTTCTGTTCGCGCG
CTTCTGCTCCCAGACATCAACAAAAGAGCCCACAACCCCTCACTCGGGGCGCCAGTCCTCCGATTGACTG
AGTCGCCCGGGTACCCGTGTATCCAATAAACCCTCTTGCAGTTGCATCCGACTTGTGGTCTCGCTGTTCC
TTGGGAGGGTCTCCTCTGAGTGATTGACTACCCGTCAGCGGGGGTCTTTCACGCGTATGCCGCATAGTTA
AGCCACCGCGGTGGCGGTCTGGACCACGCCGGAGAGCGTCGAAGCGGGGGCGGTGTTCGCCGAGATCGGC
CCGCGCATGGCCGAGTTGAGCGGTTCCCGGCTGGCCGCGCAGCAACAGATGGAAGGCCTCCTGGCGCCGC
ACCGGCCCAAGGAGCCCGCGTGGTTCCTGGCCACCGTCGGCGTCTCGCCCGACCACCAGGGCAAGGGTCT
GGGCAGCGCCGTCGTGCTCCCCGGAGTGGAGGCGGCCGAGCGCGCCGGGGTGCCCGCCTTCCTGGAGACC
TCCGCGCCCCGCAACCTCCCCTTCTACGAGCGGCTCGGCTTCACCGTCACCGCCGACGTCGAGGTGCCCG
AAGGACCGCGCACCTGGTGCATGACCCGCAAGCCCGGTGCCTGACGCCCGCCCCACGACCCGCAGCGCCC
GACCGAAAGGAGCGCACGACCCCATGGCTCCGACCGAAGCCACCCGGGGCGGCCCCGCCGACCCCGCACC
CGCCCCCGAGGCCCACCGACTCTAGAGGATCATAATCAGCCATACCACATTTGTAGAGGTTTTACTTGCT
TTAAAAAACCTCCCACACCTCCCCCTGAACCTGAAACATAAAATGAATGCAATTGTTGTTGTTAACTTGT
TTATTGCAGCTTATAATGGTTACAAATAAAGCAATAGCATCACAAATTTCACAAATAAAGCATTTTTTTC
ACTGCATTCTAGTTGTGGTTTGTCCAAACTCATCAATGTATCTTATCATGGCGCGTCGAATTAATTCACT
GGCCGTCGTTTTACAACGTCGTGACTGGGAAAACCCTGGCGTTACCCAACTTAATCGCCTTGCAGCACAT
CCCCCTTTCGCCAGCTGGCGTAATAGCGAAGAGGCCCGCACCGATCGCCCTTCCCAACAGTTGCGCAGCC
TGAATGGCGAATGGCGCCTGATGCGGTATTTTCTCCTTACGCATCTGTGCGGTATTTCACACCGCATATG
GTGCACTCTCAGTACAATCTGCTCTGATGCCGCATAGTTAAGCCAGCCCCGACACCCGCCAACACCCGCT
GACGCGCCCTGACGGGCTTGTCTGCTCCCGGCATCCGCTTACAGACAAGCTGTGACCGTCTCCGGGAGCT
GCATGTGTCAGAGGTTTTCACCGTCATCACCGAAACGCGCGAGACGAAAGGGCCTCGTGATACGCCTATT
TTTATAGGTTAATGTCATGATAATAATGGTTTCTTAGACGTCAGGTGGCACTTTTCGGGGAAATGTGCGC
GGAACCCCTATTTGTTTATTTTTCTAAATACATTCAAATATGTATCCGCTCATGAGACAATAACCCTGAT
AAATGCTTCAATAATATTGAAAAAGGAAGAGTATGAGTATTCAACATTTCCGTGTCGCCCTTATTCCCTT
TTTTGCGGCATTTTGCCTTCCTGTTTTTGCTCACCCAGAAACGCTGGTGAAAGTAAAAGATGCTGAAGAT
CAGTTGGGTGCACGAGTGGGTTACATCGAACTGGATCTCAACAGCGGTAAGATCCTTGAGAGTTTTCGCC
CCGAAGAACGTTTTCCAATGATGAGCACTTTTAAAGTTCTGCTATGTGGCGCGGTATTATCCCGTATTGA
CGCCGGGCAAGAGCAACTCGGTCGCCGCATACACTATTCTCAGAATGACTTGGTTGAGTACTCACCAGTC
ACAGAAAAGCATCTTACGGATGGCATGACAGTAAGAGAATTATGCAGTGCTGCCATAACCATGAGTGATA
ACACTGCGGCCAACTTACTTCTGACAACGATCGGAGGACCGAAGGAGCTAACCGCTTTTTTGCACAACAT
GGGGGATCATGTAACTCGCCTTGATCGTTGGGAACCGGAGCTGAATGAAGCCATACCAAACGACGAGCGT
GACACCACGATGCCTGTAGCAATGGCAACAACGTTGCGCAAACTATTAACTGGCGAACTACTTACTCTAG
CTTCCCGGCAACAATTAATAGACTGGATGGAGGCGGATAAAGTTGCAGGACCACTTCTGCGCTCGGCCCT
TCCGGCTGGCTGGTTTATTGCTGATAAATCTGGAGCCGGTGAGCGTGGGTCTCGCGGTATCATTGCAGCA
CTGGGGCCAGATGGTAAGCCCTCCCGTATCGTAGTTATCTACACGACGGGGAGTCAGGCAACTATGGATG
AACGAAATAGACAGATCGCTGAGATAGGTGCCTCACTGATTAAGCATTGGTAACTGTCAGACCAAGTTTA
CTCATATATACTTTAGATTGATTTAAAACTTCATTTTTAATTTAAAAGGATCTAGGTGAAGATCCTTTTT
GATAATCTCATGACCAAAATCCCTTAACGTGAGTTTTCGTTCCACTGAGCGTCAGACCCCGTAGAAAAGA
TCAAAGGATCTTCTTGAGATCCTTTTTTTCTGCGCGTAATCTGCTGCTTGCAAACAAAAAAACCACCGCT
ACCAGCGGTGGTTTGTTTGCCGGATCAAGAGCTACCAACTCTTTTTCCGAAGGTAACTGGCTTCAGCAGA
GCGCAGATACCAAATACTGTTCTTCTAGTGTAGCCGTAGTTAGGCCACCACTTCAAGAACTCTGTAGCAC
CGCCTACATACCTCGCTCTGCTAATCCTGTTACCAGTGGCTGCTGCCAGTGGCGATAAGTCGTGTCTTAC
CGGGTTGGACTCAAGACGATAGTTACCGGATAAGGCGCAGCGGTCGGGCTGAACGGGGGGTTCGTGCACA
CAGCCCAGCTTGGAGCGAACGACCTACACCGAACTGAGATACCTACAGCGTGAGCTATGAGAAAGCGCCA
CGCTTCCCGAAGGGAGAAAGGCGGACAGGTATCCGGTAAGCGGCAGGGTCGGAACAGGAGAGCGCACGAG
GGAGCTTCCAGGGGGAAACGCCTGGTATCTTTATAGTCCTGTCGGGTTTCGCCACCTCTGACTTGAGCGT
CGATTTTTGTGATGCTCGTCAGGGGGGCGGAGCCTATGGAAAAACGCCAGCAACGCGGCCTTTTTACGGT
TCCTGGCCTTTTGCTGGCCTTTTGCTCACATGTTCTTTCCTGCGTTATCCCCTGATTCTGTGGATAACCG
TATTACCGCCTTTGAGTGAGCTGATACCGCTCGCCGCAGCCGAACGACCGAGCGCAGCGAGTCAGTGAGC
GAGGAAGCGGAAGAGCGCCCAATACGCAAACCGCCTCTCCCCGCGCGTTGGCCGATTCATTAATGCAGCT
GGCACGACAGGTTTCCCGACTGGAAAGCGGGCAGTGAGCGCAACGCAATTAATGTGAGTTAGCTCACTCA
TTAGGCACCCCAGGCTTTACACTTTATGCTTCCGGCTCGTATGTTGTGTGGAATTGTGAGCGGATAACAA
TTTCACACAGGAAACAGCTATGACCATGATTACGCC
